LOCUS       Exported 6744 bp ds-DNA circular SYN 02-MAR-2023
DEFINITION  Mammalian expression vector for GFP tagged PKCA..
ACCESSION   .
VERSION     .
KEYWORDS    GFP-PKCA WT
SOURCE      synthetic DNA construct
  ORGANISM  synthetic DNA construct
REFERENCE   1 (bases 1 to 6744)
  AUTHORS   Cameron AJ, Escribano C, Saurin AT, Kostelecky B, Parker PJ
  TITLE     PKC maturation is promoted by nucleotide pocket occupation
            independently of intrinsic kinase activity.
  JOURNAL   Nat Struct Mol Biol. 2009 Jun;16(6):624-30. doi: 10.1038/nsmb.1606.
            Epub 2009 May 24.
  PUBMED    19465915
REFERENCE   2 (bases 1 to 6744)
  AUTHORS   .
  TITLE     Direct Submission
  JOURNAL   Exported Mar 2, 2023 from SnapGene Server 1.1.58
            http://www.snapgene.com
FEATURES             Location/Qualifiers
     source          1..6744
                     /organism="synthetic DNA construct"
                     /mol_type="other DNA"
     CDS             43..837
                     /codon_start=1
                     /gene="aph(3')-II (or nptII)"
                     /product="aminoglycoside phosphotransferase from Tn5"
                     /label=NeoR/KanR
                     /note="confers resistance to neomycin, kanamycin, and G418
                     (Geneticin(R))"
                     /translation="MIEQDGLHAGSPAAWVERLFGYDWAQQTIGCSDAAVFRLSAQGRP
                     VLFVKTDLSGALNELQDEAARLSWLATTGVPCAAVLDVVTEAGRDWLLLGEVPGQDLLS
                     SHLAPAEKVSIMADAMRRLHTLDPATCPFDHQAKHRIERARTRMEAGLVDQDDLDEEHQ
                     GLAPAELFARLKASMPDGEDLVVTHGDACLPNIMVENGRFSGFIDCGRLGVADRYQDIA
                     LATRDIAEELGGEWADRFLVLYGIAAPDSQRIAFYRLLDEFF"
     primer_bind     complement(97..116)
                     /label=Neo-R
                     /note="Neomycin resistance gene, reverse primer"
     primer_bind     707..726
                     /label=Neo-F
                     /note="Neomycin resistance gene, forward primer"
     primer_bind     complement(1025..1044)
                     /label=TK-pA-R
                     /note="Thymidine kinase polyA, reverse primer"
     polyA_signal    1069..1116
                     /label=HSV TK poly(A) signal
                     /note="herpes simplex virus thymidine kinase
                     polyadenylation signal (Cole and Stacy, 1985)"
     rep_origin      1445..2033
                     /direction=RIGHT
                     /label=ori
                     /note="high-copy-number ColE1/pMB1/pBR322/pUC origin of
                     replication"
     primer_bind     1934..1953
                     /label=pBR322ori-F
                     /note="pBR322 origin, forward primer"
     enhancer        2208..2511
                     /label=CMV enhancer
                     /note="human cytomegalovirus immediate early enhancer"
     promoter        2512..2715
                     /label=CMV promoter
                     /note="human cytomegalovirus (CMV) immediate early
                     promoter"
     primer_bind     2666..2686
                     /label=CMV-F
                     /note="Human CMV immediate early promoter, forward primer"
     regulatory      2754..2763
                     /regulatory_class="other"
                     /note="vertebrate consensus sequence for strong initiation
                     of translation (Kozak, 1987)"
     CDS             2760..3476
                     /codon_start=1
                     /product="enhanced GFP"
                     /label=EGFP
                     /translation="MVSKGEELFTGVVPILVELDGDVNGHKFSVSGEGEGDATYGKLTL
                     KFICTTGKLPVPWPTLVTTLTYGVQCFSRYPDHMKQHDFFKSAMPEGYVQERTIFFKDD
                     GNYKTRAEVKFEGDTLVNRIELKGIDFKEDGNILGHKLEYNYNSHNVYIMADKQKNGIK
                     VNFKIRHNIEDGSVQLADHYQQNTPIGDGPVLLPDNHYLSTQSALSKDPNEKRDHMVLL
                     EFVTAAGITLGMDELYK"
     CDS             2760..3476
                     /codon_start=1
                     /product="the original enhanced GFP (Yang et al., 1996)"
                     /label=EGFP
                     /note="mammalian codon-optimized"
                     /translation="MVSKGEELFTGVVPILVELDGDVNGHKFSVSGEGEGDATYGKLTL
                     KFICTTGKLPVPWPTLVTTLTYGVQCFSRYPDHMKQHDFFKSAMPEGYVQERTIFFKDD
                     GNYKTRAEVKFEGDTLVNRIELKGIDFKEDGNILGHKLEYNYNSHNVYIMADKQKNGIK
                     VNFKIRHNIEDGSVQLADHYQQNTPIGDGPVLLPDNHYLSTQSALSKDPNEKRDHMVLL
                     EFVTAAGITLGMDELYK"
     primer_bind     complement(2805..2826)
                     /label=EGFP-N
                     /note="EGFP, reverse primer"
     primer_bind     complement(3066..3085)
                     /label=EXFP-R
                     /note="For distinguishing EGFP variants, reverse primer"
     primer_bind     3413..3434
                     /label=EGFP-C
                     /note="EGFP, forward primer"
     polyA_signal    5679..5800
                     /label=SV40 poly(A) signal
                     /note="SV40 polyadenylation signal"
     primer_bind     complement(5716..5735)
                     /label=SV40pA-R
                     /note="SV40 polyA, reverse primer"
     primer_bind     5770..5789
                     /label=EBV-rev
                     /note="SV40 polyA terminator, reverse primer"
     rep_origin      complement(5807..6262)
                     /direction=LEFT
                     /label=f1 ori
                     /note="f1 bacteriophage origin of replication; arrow
                     indicates direction of (+) strand synthesis"
     primer_bind     complement(5944..5965)
                     /label=F1ori-F
                     /note="F1 origin, forward primer"
     primer_bind     6156..6175
                     /label=F1ori-R
                     /note="F1 origin, reverse primer"
     promoter        6289..6393
                     /gene="bla"
                     /label=AmpR promoter
     promoter        6395..8
                     /label=SV40 promoter
                     /note="SV40 enhancer and early promoter"
     primer_bind     complement(6418..6438)
                     /label=pBABE 3'
                     /note="SV40 enhancer, reverse primer for pBABE vectors"
     rep_origin      6603..6738
                     /label=SV40 ori
                     /note="SV40 origin of replication"
     primer_bind     6665..6684
                     /label=SV40pro-F
                     /note="SV40 promoter/origin, forward primer"
ORIGIN
        1 tttgcaaaga tcgatcaaga gacaggatga ggatcgtttc gcatgattga acaagatgga
       61 ttgcacgcag gttctccggc cgcttgggtg gagaggctat tcggctatga ctgggcacaa
      121 cagacaatcg gctgctctga tgccgccgtg ttccggctgt cagcgcaggg gcgcccggtt
      181 ctttttgtca agaccgacct gtccggtgcc ctgaatgaac tgcaagacga ggcagcgcgg
      241 ctatcgtggc tggccacgac gggcgttcct tgcgcagctg tgctcgacgt tgtcactgaa
      301 gcgggaaggg actggctgct attgggcgaa gtgccggggc aggatctcct gtcatctcac
      361 cttgctcctg ccgagaaagt atccatcatg gctgatgcaa tgcggcggct gcatacgctt
      421 gatccggcta cctgcccatt cgaccaccaa gcgaaacatc gcatcgagcg agcacgtact
      481 cggatggaag ccggtcttgt cgatcaggat gatctggacg aagagcatca ggggctcgcg
      541 ccagccgaac tgttcgccag gctcaaggcg agcatgcccg acggcgagga tctcgtcgtg
      601 acccatggcg atgcctgctt gccgaatatc atggtggaaa atggccgctt ttctggattc
      661 atcgactgtg gccggctggg tgtggcggac cgctatcagg acatagcgtt ggctacccgt
      721 gatattgctg aagagcttgg cggcgaatgg gctgaccgct tcctcgtgct ttacggtatc
      781 gccgctcccg attcgcagcg catcgccttc tatcgccttc ttgacgagtt cttctgagcg
      841 ggactctggg gttcgaaatg accgaccaag cgacgcccaa cctgccatca cgagatttcg
      901 attccaccgc cgccttctat gaaaggttgg gcttcggaat cgttttccgg gacgccggct
      961 ggatgatcct ccagcgcggg gatctcatgc tggagttctt cgcccaccct agggggaggc
     1021 taactgaaac acggaaggag acaataccgg aaggaacccg cgctatgacg gcaataaaaa
     1081 gacagaataa aacgcacggt gttgggtcgt ttgttcataa acgcggggtt cggtcccagg
     1141 gctggcactc tgtcgatacc ccaccgagac cccattgggg ccaatacgcc cgcgtttctt
     1201 ccttttcccc accccacccc ccaagttcgg gtgaaggccc agggctcgca gccaacgtcg
     1261 gggcggcagg ccctgccata gcctcaggtt actcatatat actttagatt gatttaaaac
     1321 ttcattttta atttaaaagg atctaggtga agatcctttt tgataatctc atgaccaaaa
     1381 tcccttaacg tgagttttcg ttccactgag cgtcagaccc cgtagaaaag atcaaaggat
     1441 cttcttgaga tccttttttt ctgcgcgtaa tctgctgctt gcaaacaaaa aaaccaccgc
     1501 taccagcggt ggtttgtttg ccggatcaag agctaccaac tctttttccg aaggtaactg
     1561 gcttcagcag agcgcagata ccaaatactg ttcttctagt gtagccgtag ttaggccacc
     1621 acttcaagaa ctctgtagca ccgcctacat acctcgctct gctaatcctg ttaccagtgg
     1681 ctgctgccag tggcgataag tcgtgtctta ccgggttgga ctcaagacga tagttaccgg
     1741 ataaggcgca gcggtcgggc tgaacggggg gttcgtgcac acagcccagc ttggagcgaa
     1801 cgacctacac cgaactgaga tacctacagc gtgagctatg agaaagcgcc acgcttcccg
     1861 aagggagaaa ggcggacagg tatccggtaa gcggcagggt cggaacagga gagcgcacga
     1921 gggagcttcc agggggaaac gcctggtatc tttatagtcc tgtcgggttt cgccacctct
     1981 gacttgagcg tcgatttttg tgatgctcgt caggggggcg gagcctatgg aaaaacgcca
     2041 gcaacgcggc ctttttacgg ttcctggcct tttgctggcc ttttgctcac atgttctttc
     2101 ctgcgttatc ccctgattct gtggataacc gtattaccgc catgcattag ttattaatag
     2161 taatcaatta cggggtcatt agttcatagc ccatatatgg agttccgcgt tacataactt
     2221 acggtaaatg gcccgcctgg ctgaccgccc aacgaccccc gcccattgac gtcaataatg
     2281 acgtatgttc ccatagtaac gccaataggg actttccatt gacgtcaatg ggtggagtat
     2341 ttacggtaaa ctgcccactt ggcagtacat caagtgtatc atatgccaag tacgccccct
     2401 attgacgtca atgacggtaa atggcccgcc tggcattatg cccagtacat gaccttatgg
     2461 gactttccta cttggcagta catctacgta ttagtcatcg ctattaccat ggtgatgcgg
     2521 ttttggcagt acatcaatgg gcgtggatag cggtttgact cacggggatt tccaagtctc
     2581 caccccattg acgtcaatgg gagtttgttt tggcaccaaa atcaacggga ctttccaaaa
     2641 tgtcgtaaca actccgcccc attgacgcaa atgggcggta ggcgtgtacg gtgggaggtc
     2701 tatataagca gagctggttt agtgaaccgt cagatccgct agcgctaccg gtcgccacca
     2761 tggtgagcaa gggcgaggag ctgttcaccg gggtggtgcc catcctggtc gagctggacg
     2821 gcgacgtaaa cggccacaag ttcagcgtgt ccggcgaggg cgagggcgat gccacctacg
     2881 gcaagctgac cctgaagttc atctgcacca ccggcaagct gcccgtgccc tggcccaccc
     2941 tcgtgaccac cctgacctac ggcgtgcagt gcttcagccg ctaccccgac cacatgaagc
     3001 agcacgactt cttcaagtcc gccatgcccg aaggctacgt ccaggagcgc accatcttct
     3061 tcaaggacga cggcaactac aagacccgcg ccgaggtgaa gttcgagggc gacaccctgg
     3121 tgaaccgcat cgagctgaag ggcatcgact tcaaggagga cggcaacatc ctggggcaca
     3181 agctggagta caactacaac agccacaacg tctatatcat ggccgacaag cagaagaacg
     3241 gcatcaaggt gaacttcaag atccgccaca acatcgagga cggcagcgtg cagctcgccg
     3301 accactacca gcagaacacc cccatcggcg acggccccgt gctgctgccc gacaaccact
     3361 acctgagcac ccagtccgcc ctgagcaaag accccaacga gaagcgcgat cacatggtcc
     3421 tgctggagtt cgtgaccgcc gccgggatca ctctcggcat ggacgagctg tacaagtccg
     3481 gccggactca gatctcgagc tcaagcttcg aattcatggc tgacgtcttc ccggccgccg
     3541 agccggcggc gccgcaggac gtggccaacc gcttcgcccg caaaggggcg ctgaggcaga
     3601 agaacgtgca cgaggtgaag aaccaccgct tcatcgcgcg cttcttcaag cagcccacct
     3661 tctgcagcca ctgcaccgac ttcatctggg ggtttgggaa acaaggcttc cagtgccaag
     3721 tttgctgttt tgtggttcac aagaggtgcc atgaatttgt tactttttct tgtccggggg
     3781 cggataaagg acccgacaca gatgacccga ggagcaagca caagttcaag atccacacgt
     3841 atggcagccc caccttctgt gatcactgcg gctccctgct gtacggactc atccaccagg
     3901 ggatgaaatg tgacacctgt gatatgaacg tgcacaagca gtgcgtgatc aacgtgccca
     3961 gcctctgcgg gatggaccac acggagaaga ggggccgcat ctacctgaag gccgaggtca
     4021 cggatgaaaa gctgcacgtc acagtacgag acgcgaaaaa cctaatccct atggatccaa
     4081 atgggctttc agatccttac gtgaagctga agcttattcc tgaccccaag aacgagagca
     4141 aacagaaaac caagaccatc cgctcgacgc tgaacccccg gtgggacgag tccttcacgt
     4201 tcaaattaaa accttctgat aaagaccggc gactgtccgt ggaaatctgg gactgggatc
     4261 gaaccacacg gaacgacttc atggggtccc tttcctttgg ggtctcggag ctgatgaaga
     4321 tgccggccag cggatggtac aagctgctga accaagagga gggcgagtac tacaacgtgc
     4381 cgatccccga aggcgacgag gaaggcaatg tggagctcag gcagaaattc gagaaagcca
     4441 agcttggccc tgccggcaac aaagtcatca gtccctccga ggacaggaga cagccttcca
     4501 acaacctggg cagagtgaag ctcacggact tcaacttcct catggtgctg ggcaaaggca
     4561 gctttgggaa ggtgatgctg gccgaccgaa aggggacaga ggagctgtac gccatcaaga
     4621 tcctgaagaa ggacgtggtc atccaggacg acgacgtgga gtgcaccatg gtggagaagc
     4681 gggtcctggc gctgctcgac aagccgccgt tcctgacgca gctgcactcc tgcttccaga
     4741 cggtggaccg gctgtacttc gtcatggagt acgtcaacgg cggggacctc atgtaccaca
     4801 tccagcaggt cgggaagttc aaggagccgc aagcagtgtt ctatgcagca gagatttcca
     4861 tcgggctgtt ctttcttcat aaaagaggaa tcatttatcg ggacctgaag ttagacaacg
     4921 tcatgctgga ctcggaagga cacattaaga tcgcggactt cgggatgtgc aaggagcaca
     4981 tgatggacgg cgtcacgacc aggaccttct gcgggacccc cgactacatc gccccagaga
     5041 taatcgccta tcagccgtac gggaagtccg tggactggtg ggcctacggc gtcctgttgt
     5101 acgagatgtt ggccgggcag cctccgttcg acggcgagga cgaggacgag ctgttccagt
     5161 ccatcatgga gcacaacgtc tcgtacccca agtccttgtc caaggaggcc gtgtccatct
     5221 gcaaagggct gatgaccaag caccccggga agcggctggg ctgcgggccc gagggcgagc
     5281 gcgacgtgcg ggagcatgcc ttcttccgga ggatcgactg ggagaagctg gagaaccgtg
     5341 agatccagcc acccttcaag cccaaagtgt gcggcaaagg agcagagaac tttgacaagt
     5401 tcttcacgcg agggcagcct gtcttgacgc cgcccgacca gctggtcatc gctaacatcg
     5461 accagtctga ttttgaaggc ttctcctacg tcaaccccca gttcgtgcac cccatcctgc
     5521 agagcgcggt atgaggtacc gcgggcccgg gatccaccgg atctagataa ctgatcataa
     5581 tcagccatac cacatttgta gaggttttac ttgctttaaa aaacctccca cacctccccc
     5641 tgaacctgaa acataaaatg aatgcaattg ttgttgttaa cttgtttatt gcagcttata
     5701 atggttacaa ataaagcaat agcatcacaa atttcacaaa taaagcattt ttttcactgc
     5761 attctagttg tggtttgtcc aaactcatca atgtatctta acgcgtaaat tgtaagcgtt
     5821 aatattttgt taaaattcgc gttaaatttt tgttaaatca gctcattttt taaccaatag
     5881 gccgaaatcg gcaaaatccc ttataaatca aaagaataga ccgagatagg gttgagtgtt
     5941 gttccagttt ggaacaagag tccactatta aagaacgtgg actccaacgt caaaggnnnn
     6001 nnnnnnnnnn nnnnnnnnnn nnnnnnnnnn nnnnnnnnnn nnnnntnnnn nnnnnnnnnn
     6061 nnnnnnnnnn nnnnnnnnnn nnnnnnnnnn nnnnnnnnnn nnnnnnnnnn nnnnnnnnnn
     6121 nnnnnnnnnn nnnnnnngnn nnnnnnnnnn nnnnnnnnnn nnnnnnnnnn nnnnnnnnnn
     6181 nnnnnnnnnn nnnnnnnnnn nnnnnnnnnn nnnnnnnnnn nnnnnnnnnn nnnnnnnnnn
     6241 nnnnnnnnnn nnnnnnnnnn nncaggtggc acttttcggg gaaatgtgcg cggaacccct
     6301 atttgtttat ttttctaaat acattcaaat atgtatccgc tcatgagaca ataaccctga
     6361 taaatgcttc aataatattg aaaaaggaag agtcctgagg cggaaagaac cagctgtgga
     6421 atgtgtgtca gttagggtgt ggaaagtccc caggctcccc agcaggcaga agtatgcaaa
     6481 gcatgcatct caattagtca gcaaccaggt gtggaaagtc cccaggctcc ccagcaggca
     6541 gaagtatgca aagcatgcat ctcaattagt cagcaaccat agtcccgccc ctaactccgc
     6601 ccatcccgcc cctaactccg cccagttccg cccattctcc gccccatggc tgactaattt
     6661 tttttattta tgcagaggcc gaggccgcct cggcctctga gctattccag aagtagtgag
     6721 gaggcttttt tggaggccta ggct
//
